>Addgene plasmid #231497 | pcDNA3.1-HRP-TM | addgene full sequence | sequence record 458078 | Addgene NGS Result
GACGGATCGGGAGATCTCCCGATCCCCTATGGTGCACTCTCAGTACAATCTGCTCTGATGCCGCATAGTT
AAGCCAGTATCTGCTCCCTGCTTGTGTGTTGGAGGTCGCTGAGTAGTGCGCGAGCAAAATTTAAGCTACA
ACAAGGCAAGGCTTGACCGACAATTGCATGAAGAATCTGCTTAGGGTTAGGCGTTTTGCGCTGCTTCGCG
ATGTACGGGCCAGATATACGCGTTGACATTGATTATTGACTAGTTATTAATAGTAATCAATTACGGGGTC
ATTAGTTCATAGCCCATATATGGAGTTCCGCGTTACATAACTTACGGTAAATGGCCCGCCTGGCTGACCG
CCCAACGACCCCCGCCCATTGACGTCAATAATGACGTATGTTCCCATAGTAACGCCAATAGGGACTTTCC
ATTGACGTCAATGGGTGGAGTATTTACGGTAAACTGCCCACTTGGCAGTACATCAAGTGTATCATATGCC
AAGTACGCCCCCTATTGACGTCAATGACGGTAAATGGCCCGCCTGGCATTATGCCCAGTACATGACCTTA
TGGGACTTTCCTACTTGGCAGTACATCTACGTATTAGTCATCGCTATTACCATGGTGATGCGGTTTTGGC
AGTACATCAATGGGCGTGGATAGCGGTTTGACTCACGGGGATTTCCAAGTCTCCACCCCATTGACGTCAA
TGGGAGTTTGTTTTGGCACCAAAATCAACGGGACTTTCCAAAATGTCGTAACAACTCCGCCCCATTGACG
CAAATGGGCGGTAGGCGTGTACGGTGGGAGGTCTATATAAGCAGAGCTCTCTGGCTAACTAGAGAACCCA
CTGCTTACTGGCTTATCGAAATTAATACGACTCACTATAGGGAGACCCAAGCTTATGGAGACAGACACAC
TCCTGCTATGGGTACTGCTGCTCTGGGTTCCAGGTTCCACTGGTGACTATCCATATGATGTTCCAGATTA
TGCTGGGGCCCAGCAGTTAACCCCTACATTCTACGACAATAGCTGTCCCAACGTGTCCAACATCGTTCGC
GACACAATCGTCAACGAGCTCAGATCCGATCCCAGGATCGCTGCTTCAATATTACGTCTGCACTTCCATG
ACTGCTTCGTGAATGGTTGCGACGCTAGCATATTACTGGACAACACCACCAGTTTCCGCACTGAAAAGGA
TGCATTCGGGAACGCTAACAGCGCCAGGGGCTTTCCAGTGATCGATCGCATGAAGGCTGCCGTTGAGTCA
GCATGCCCACGAACAGTCAGTTGTGCAGACCTGCTGACTATAGCTGCGCAACAGAGCGTGACTCTTGCAG
GCGGACCGTCCTGGAGAGTGCCGCTCGGTCGACGTGACTCCCTACAGGCATTCCTAGATCTGGCCAACGC
CAACTTGCCTGCTCCATTCTTCACCCTGCCCCAGCTGAAGGATAGCTTTAGAAACGTGGGTCTGAATCGC
TCGAGTGACCTTGTGGCTCTGTCCGGAGGACACACATTTGGAAAGAACCAGTGTAGGTTCATCATGGATA
GGCTCTACAATTTCAGCAACACTGGGTTACCTGACCCCACGCTGAACACTACGTATCTCCAGACACTGAG
AGGCTTGTGCCCACTGAATGGCAACCTCAGTGCACTAGTGGACTTTGATCTGCGGACCCCAACCATCTTC
GATAACAAGTACTATGTGAATCTAGAGGAGCAGAAAGGCCTGATACAGAGTGATCAAGAACTGTTTAGCA
GTCCAAACGCCACTGACACCATCCCACTGGTGAGAAGTTTTGCTAACTCTACTCAAACCTTCTTTAACGC
CTTCGTGGAAGCCATGGACCGTATGGGTAACATTACCCCTCTGACGGGTACCCAAGGCCAGATTCGTCTG
AACTGCAGAGTGGTCAACAGCAACTCTCCGCGGCTGCAGGTCGACGAACAAAAACTCATCTCAGAAGAGG
ATCTGAATGCTGTGGGCCAGGACACGCAGGAGGTCATCGTGGTGCCACACTCCTTGCCCTTTAAGGTGGT
GGTGATCTCAGCCATCCTGGCCCTGGTGGTGCTCACCATCATCTCCCTTATCATCCTCATCATGCTTTGG
CAGAAGAAGCCACGTTAGTAGTCTAGAGGGCCCTATTCTATAGTGTCACCTAAATGCTAGAGCTCGCTGA
TCAGCCTCGACTGTGCCTTCTAGTTGCCAGCCATCTGTTGTTTGCCCCTCCCCCGTGCCTTCCTTGACCC
TGGAAGGTGCCACTCCCACTGTCCTTTCCTAATAAAATGAGGAAATTGCATCGCATTGTCTGAGTAGGTG
TCATTCTATTCTGGGGGGTGGGGTGGGGCAGGACAGCAAGGGGGAGGATTGGGAAGACAATAGCAGGCAT
GCTGGGGATGCGGTGGGCTCTATGGCTTCTGAGGCGGAAAGAACCAGCTGGGGCTCTAGGGGGTATCCCC
[124 nt withheld, positions 2451-2574]
C
[91 nt withheld, positions 2576-2666]
A
[49 nt withheld, positions 2668-2716]
CCTTTGACGTTGGAGTCCACGTTCTTT
[37 nt withheld, positions 2744-2780]
ACCCTATCTCGGTCTATTCTTTTGATTTATAAGGGATTTTGCCGATTTCGGCCTATTGGTTAAAAAATGA
GCTGATTTAACAAAAATTTAACGCGAATTAATTCTGTGGAATGTGTGTCAGTTAGGGTGTGGAAAGTCCC
CAGGCTCCCCAGCAGGCAGAAGTATGCAAAGCATGCATCTCAATTAGTCAGCAACCAGGTGTGGAAAGTC
CCCAGGCTCCCCAGCAGGCAGAAGTATGCAAAGCATGCATCTCAATTAGTCAGCAACCATAGTCCCGCCC
CTAACTCCGCCCATCCCGCCCCTAACTCCGCCCAGTTCCGCCCATTCTCCGCCCCATGGCTGACTAATTT
TTTTTATTTATGCAGAGGCCGAGGCCGCCTCTGCCTCTGAGCTATTCCAGAAGTAGTGAGGAGGCTTTTT
TGGAGGCCTAGGCTTTTGCAAAAAGCTCCCGGAGCTTGTATATCCATTTTCGGATCTGATCAAGAGACAG
GATGAGGATCGTTTCGCATGATTGAACAAGATGGATTGCACGCAGGTTCTCCGGCCGCTTGGGTGGAGAG
GCTATTCGGCTATGACTGGGCACAACAGACAATCGGCTGCTCTGATGCCGCCGTGTTCCGGCTGTCAGCG
CAGGGGCGCCCGGTTCTTTTTGTCAAGACCGACCTGTCCGGTGCCCTGAATGAACTGCAGGACGAGGCAG
CGCGGCTATCGTGGCTGGCCACGACGGGCGTTCCTTGCGCAGCTGTGCTCGACGTTGTCACTGAAGCGGG
AAGGGACTGGCTGCTATTGGGCGAAGTGCCGGGGCAGGATCTCCTGTCATCTCACCTTGCTCCTGCCGAG
AAAGTATCCATCATGGCTGATGCAATGCGGCGGCTGCATACGCTTGATCCGGCTACCTGCCCATTCGACC
ACCAAGCGAAACATCGCATCGAGCGAGCACGTACTCGGATGGAAGCCGGTCTTGTCGATCAGGATGATCT
GGACGAAGAGCATCAGGGGCTCGCGCCAGCCGAACTGTTCGCCAGGCTCAAGGCGCGCATGCCCGACGGC
GAGGATCTCGTCGTGACCCATGGCGATGCCTGCTTGCCGAATATCATGGTGGAAAATGGCCGCTTTTCTG
GATTCATCGACTGTGGCCGGCTGGGTGTGGCGGACCGCTATCAGGACATAGCGTTGGCTACCCGTGATAT
TGCTGAAGAGCTTGGCGGCGAATGGGCTGACCGCTTCCTCGTGCTTTACGGTATCGCCGCTCCCGATTCG
CAGCGCATCGCCTTCTATCGCCTTCTTGACGAGTTCTTCTGAGCGGGACTCTGGGGTTCGAAATGACCGA
CCAAGCGACGCCCAACCTGCCATCACGAGATTTCGATTCCACCGCCGCCTTCTATGAAAGGTTGGGCTTC
GGAATCGTTTTCCGGGACGCCGGCTGGATGATCCTCCAGCGCGGGGATCTCATGCTGGAGTTCTTCGCCC
ACCCCAACTTGTTTATTGCAGCTTATAATGGTTACAAATAAAGCAATAGCATCACAAATTTCACAAATAA
AGCATTTTTTTCACTGCATTCTAGTTGTGGTTTGTCCAAACTCATCAATGTATCTTATCATGTCTGTATA
CCGTCGACCTCTAGCTAGAGCTTGGCGTAATCATGGTCATAGCTGTTTCCTGTGTGAAATTGTTATCCGC
TCACAATTCCACACAACATACGAGCCGGAAGCATAAAGTGTAAAGCCTGGGGTGCCTAATGAGTGAGCTA
ACTCACATTAATTGCGTTGCGCTCACTGCCCGCTTTCCAGTCGGGAAACCTGTCGTGCCAGCTGCATTAA
TGAATCGGCCAACGCGCGGGGAGAGGCGGTTTGCGTATTGGGCGCTCTTCCGCTTCCTCGCTCACTGACT
CGCTGCGCTCGGTCGTTCGGCTGCGGCGAGCGGTATCAGCTCACTCAAAGGCGGTAATACGGTTATCCAC
AGAATCAGGGGATAACGCAGGAAAGAACATGTGAGCAAAAGGCCAGCAAAAGGCCAGGAACCGTAAAAAG
GCCGCGTTGCTGGCGTTTTTCCATAGGCTCCGCCCCCCTGACGAGCATCACAAAAATCGACGCTCAAGTC
AGAGGTGGCGAAACCCGACAGGACTATAAAGATACCAGGCGTTTCCCCCTGGAAGCTCCCTCGTGCGCTC
TCCTGTTCCGACCCTGCCGCTTACCGGATACCTGTCCGCCTTTCTCCCTTCGGGAAGCGTGGCGCTTTCT
CATAGCTCACGCTGTAGGTATCTCAGTTCGGTGTAGGTCGTTCGCTCCAAGCTGGGCTGTGTGCACGAAC
CCCCCGTTCAGCCCGACCGCTGCGCCTTATCCGGTAACTATCGTCTTGAGTCCAACCCGGTAAGACACGA
CTTATCGCCACTGGCAGCAGCCACTGGTAACAGGATTAGCAGAGCGAGGTATGTAGGCGGTGCTACAGAG
TTCTTGAAGTGGTGGCCTAACTACGGCTACACTAGAAGAACAGTATTTGGTATCTGCGCTCTGCTGAAGC
CAGTTACCTTCGGAAAAAGAGTTGGTAGCTCTTGATCCGGCAAACAAACCACCGCTGGTAGCGGTGGTTT
TTTTGTTTGCAAGCAGCAGATTACGCGCAGAAAAAAAGGATCTCAAGAAGATCCTTTGATCTTTTCTACG
GGGTCTGACGCTCAGTGGAACGAAAACTCACGTTAAGGGATTTTGGTCATGAGATTATCAAAAAGGATCT
TCACCTAGATCCTTTTAAATTAAAAATGAAGTTTTAAATCAATCTAAAGTATATATGAGTAAACTTGGTC
TGACAGTTACCAATGCTTAATCAGTGAGGCACCTATCTCAGCGATCTGTCTATTTCGTTCATCCATAGTT
GCCTGACTCCCCGTCGTGTAGATAACTACGATACGGGAGGGCTTACCATCTGGCCCCAGTGCTGCAATGA
TACCGCGAGACCCACGCTCACCGGCTCCAGATTTATCAGCAATAAACCAGCCAGCCGGAAGGGCCGAGCG
CAGAAGTGGTCCTGCAACTTTATCCGCCTCCATCCAGTCTATTAATTGTTGCCGGGAAGCTAGAGTAAGT
AGTTCGCCAGTTAATAGTTTGCGCAACGTTGTTGCCATTGCTACAGGCATCGTGGTGTCACGCTCGTCGT
TTGGTATGGCTTCATTCAGCTCCGGTTCCCAACGATCAAGGCGAGTTACATGATCCCCCATGTTGTGCAA
AAAAGCGGTTAGCTCCTTCGGTCCTCCGATCGTTGTCAGAAGTAAGTTGGCCGCAGTGTTATCACTCATG
GTTATGGCAGCACTGCATAATTCTCTTACTGTCATGCCATCCGTAAGATGCTTTTCTGTGACTGGTGAGT
ACTCAACCAAGTCATTCTGAGAATAGTGTATGCGGCGACCGAGTTGCTCTTGCCCGGCGTCAATACGGGA
TAATACCGCGCCACATAGCAGAACTTTAAAAGTGCTCATCATTGGAAAACGTTCTTCGGGGCGAAAACTC
TCAAGGATCTTACCGCTGTTGAGATCCAGTTCGATGTAACCCACTCGTGCACCCAACTGATCTTCAGCAT
CTTTTACTTTCACCAGCGTTTCTGGGTGAGCAAAAACAGGAAGGCAAAATGCCGCAAAAAAGGGAATAAG
GGCGACACGGAAATGTTGAATACTCATACTCTTCCTTTTTCAATATTATTGAAGCATTTATCAGGGTTAT
TGTCTCATGAGCGGATACATATTTGAATGTATTTAGAAAAATAAACAAATAGGGGTTCCGCGCACATTTC
CCCGAAAAGTGCCACCTGACGTC
Features (pLannotate 1.2.2; 24 found; start..end, strand, type, name):
     28..80      -  misc_feature   bom (fragment): basis of mobility region from pBR322
    235..614     +  enhancer       CMV enhancer: human cytomegalovirus immediate early enhancer
    615..818     +  promoter       CMV promoter: human cytomegalovirus (CMV) immediate early promoter
    814..847     +  LTR            5' LTR (truncated) (fragment): truncated 5' long terminal repeat (LTR) from HIV-1
    863..881     +  promoter       T7 promoter: promoter for bacteriophage T7 RNA polymerase
    895..957     +  sig_peptide    Igκ leader: leader sequence from mouse immunoglobulin κ light chain
    957..980     +  CDS            3xHA (fragment): three tandem HA epitope tags
    994..1917    +  CDS            PRXC1A (fragment): PER1A_ARMRU - Also known as HPRC1. Experimental evidence at protein level: Swiss-Prot protein existence level 1. Removal of H(2)O(2), oxidation of toxic reductants, biosynthesis and degradation of lignin, suberization, auxin catabolism, response to environmental stresses such as wounding, pathogen attack and oxidative stress. These functions might be dependent on each isozyme/isoform in each plant tissue. From Armoracia rusticana (Horseradish) (Armoracia laphatifolia).
   1969..2115    +  CDS            PDGFRβ TM domain: transmembrane domain from platelet derived growth factor receptor beta
   2137..2155    -  promoter       SP6 promoter: promoter for bacteriophage SP6 RNA polymerase
   2181..2405    +  polyA_signal   bGH poly(A) signal: bovine growth hormone polyadenylation signal
   2409..2430    +  promoter       SV40 promoter (fragment): SV40 enhancer and early promoter
   2451..2879    +  rep_origin     f1 ori (sequence partly withheld): f1 bacteriophage origin of replication; arrow indicates direction of (+) strand synthesis
   2893..3222    +  promoter       SV40 promoter: SV40 enhancer and early promoter
   3288..4079    +  CDS            neo: KKA2_KLEPN - Also known as kan, nptII. Experimental evidence at protein level: Swiss-Prot protein existence level 1. Resistance to kanamycin, neomycin, paromomycin, ribostamycin, butirosin and gentamicin B. From Klebsiella pneumoniae.
   4103..4261    +  CDS            ble (fragment): BLE_KLEPN - Experimental evidence at protein level: Swiss-Prot protein existence level 1. Binding protein with a strong affinity to the bleomycin family of antibiotics. Binds to CL990; an antimitotic-antibiotic compound. From Klebsiella pneumoniae.
   4256..4377    +  polyA_signal   SV40 poly(A) signal: SV40 polyadenylation signal
   4450..4466    -  protein_bind   lac operator: The lac repressor binds to the lac operator to inhibit transcription in E. coli. This inhibition can be relieved by adding lactose or isopropyl-β-D-thiogalactopyranoside (IPTG). lac repressor encoded by lacI
   4474..4504    -  promoter       lac promoter: promoter for the E. coli lac operon
   4519..4540    -  protein_bind   CAP binding site: CAP binding activates transcription in the presence of cAMP. E. coli catabolite activator protein
   4553..4645    -  CDS            lacI (fragment): lac repressor; lacI; The lac repressor binds to the lac operator to inhibit transcription in E. coli. This inhibition can be relieved by adding lactose or isopropyl-β-D-thiogalactopyranoside (IPTG).
   4828..5416    -  rep_origin     ori: high-copy-number ColE1/pMB1/pBR322/pUC origin of replication
   5587..6447    -  CDS            AmpR: β-lactamase; bla; confers resistance to ampicillin, carbenicillin, and related antibiotics
   6448..6552    -  promoter       AmpR promoter: bla
