[The description below was written by a language model from this plasmid's Addgene catalogue record and pLannotate feature annotations shown in this document.]
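Description:
pcDNA3.1-HRP-TM is a 6.6 kb mammalian expression plasmid built on the pcDNA3.1 backbone and designed to display horseradish peroxidase (HRP) on the outer face of the plasma membrane. It is propagated in E. coli through a high-copy ColE1/pUC-type origin and selected with ampicillin via the β-lactamase gene. An f1 origin is also present. For mammalian cells, the backbone carries a neomycin phosphotransferase cassette driven by the SV40 enhancer/early promoter and terminated by an SV40 poly(A) signal, which would permit G418 selection of stable transfectants. Short annotated fragments such as an HIV-1 LTR piece, ble, lacI and bom appear to be backbone remnants or partial annotation matches rather than functional elements.

The payload is a single synthetic fusion open reading frame transcribed from the CMV immediate-early enhancer and promoter and terminated by the bovine growth hormone poly(A) signal. It begins with the mouse Igκ light-chain leader, which directs the protein into the secretory pathway. This is followed by an HA epitope, the peroxidase C1A coding region from Armoracia rusticana, and the PDGFRβ transmembrane domain, which anchors the enzyme in the membrane with HRP facing the extracellular space. The catalogue entry also lists a Myc tag. The feature table does not annotate it, though an unannotated gap between HRP and the transmembrane domain could hold it. T7 and SP6 promoters flank the insert.

The stated purpose is cell-surface expression of HRP in mammalian cells. The associated work concerns cell-surface proteomes of astrocytes and neurons, consistent with peroxidase-based proximity labelling of surface proteins, with the epitope tags available to check expression and localisation.
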