Addgene plasmid #231497: pcDNA3.1-HRP-TM
Purpose: Expressing HRP on the cell surface of mammalian cells
Depositing lab: Baljit Khakh. Depositing organization: University of California, Los Angeles (UCLA). Publication: The cell-surface shared proteome of astrocytes and neurons and the molecular foundations of their multicellular interactions. Wu L, Pandey V, Casha VH, Qu Z, Jami-Alahmadi Y, Gradinaru V, Wohlschlegel JA, Khakh BS. Neuron. 2025 Jun 5:S0896-6273(25)00366-6. doi: 10.1016/j.neuron.2025.05.019. PubMed 40499536.
Backbone
  Vector backbone: pcDNA3.1
  Vector type: Mammalian Expression
Growth in bacteria
  Bacterial resistance: Ampicillin, 100 μg/mL
  Growth temperature: 37°C
  Growth strain: DH5alpha
  Copy number: Unknown
Gene/Insert
  Gene/Insert name: HRP
  Species: Synthetic
  Promoter: CMV
  Tag / fusion protein: Igk, HA, Myc, PDGFR-beta transmembrane domain
  Cloning method: Gibson Cloning
  Sequencing primers: 5′ TAATACGACTCACTATAGGGAGACCCAAGCTTATGGAGACAGACACACTCCTG
Terms and licenses: Academic/Nonprofit Terms; Industry Terms: Not Available to Industry
How to cite: pcDNA3.1-HRP-TM was a gift from Baljit Khakh (Addgene plasmid # 231497 ; http://n2t.net/addgene:231497 ; RRID:Addgene_231497)
